Addgene plasmid #64641: Rgl2-CAAX-pcw107-V5
Purpose: when used to produce lentivirus, express physiological levels of insert
Depositing lab: David Sabatini & Kris Wood. Depositing organization: Whitehead Institute for Biomedical Research. Publication: Systematic identification of signaling pathways with potential to confer anticancer drug resistance. Martz CA, Ottina KA, Singleton KR, Jasper JS, Wardell SE, Peraza-Penton A, Anderson GR, Winter PS, Wang T, Alley HM, Kwong LN, Cooper ZA, Tetzlaff M, Chen PL, Rathmell JC, Flaherty KT, Wargo JA, McDonnell DP, Sabatini DM, Wood KC. Sci Signal. 2014 Dec 23;7(357):ra121. doi: 10.1126/scisignal.aaa1877. PubMed 25538079.
Backbone
  Vector backbone: pcw107 (V5)
  Backbone manufacturer: John Doench/Kathleen Ottina
  Backbone size w/o insert (bp): 9240
  Vector type: Lentiviral
  Selectable markers: Puromycin
Growth in bacteria
  Bacterial resistance: Ampicillin, 100 μg/mL
  Growth temperature: 37°C
  Growth strain: Stbl3
  Copy number: Unknown
Gene/Insert
  Gene/Insert name: Rgl2 plus C-term KRAS (alt name: NM_009059.2)
  Species: M. musculus (mouse)
  Insert size (bp): 2397
  Mutation: C-term of Kras
  Entrez Gene: Kras (a.k.a. K-Ras, K-Ras 2, K-ras, Ki-ras, Kras-2, Kras2, c-K-ras, c-Ki-ras, p21B, ras)
  Promoter: PGK
  Tag / fusion protein: V5 (C terminal on backbone)
  Cloning method: Gateway Cloning
  Sequencing primers: 5′ hPGK-F; 3′ WPRE-R
Resource information
  A portion of this plasmid was derived from a plasmid made by: Channing Der (Addgene plasmid # 12592)
Terms and licenses: Academic/Nonprofit Terms; Industry Terms: Not Available to Industry
Depositor comments: TTGG (N-term barcode, 17 nt upstream of CDS start). Working name: CTK-S2-V5
How to cite: Rgl2-CAAX-pcw107-V5 was a gift from David Sabatini & Kris Wood (Addgene plasmid # 64641 ; http://n2t.net/addgene:64641 ; RRID:Addgene_64641)
