[The description below was written by a language model from this plasmid's Addgene catalogue record.]
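Description:
Rgl2-CAAX-pcw107-V5 is a lentiviral expression plasmid built on the pcw107 (V5) backbone, a vector of about 9.2 kb without insert. It is propagated in bacteria under ampicillin selection, and the use of a recombination-deficient strain is consistent with the need to keep lentiviral repeat sequences stable. Transduced mammalian cells are selected with puromycin. No feature table accompanies the record, so the bacterial origin, the layout of the viral elements and the promoter driving the puromycin marker are not stated. The use of a WPRE-directed sequencing primer does imply that a woodchuck post-transcriptional regulatory element lies downstream of the insert, where it would typically enhance transcript expression.

The payload is a roughly 2.4 kb mouse Rgl2 open reading frame fused to the C-terminal region of Kras and introduced by Gateway recombination. Rgl2 is a guanine nucleotide exchange factor for Ral GTPases. The Kras C-terminus carries the CAAX prenylation motif that targets proteins to the membrane, so the fusion is generally expected to act as a membrane-tethered, constitutively active stimulator of Ral signalling. Expression is driven by the PGK promoter, a moderate-strength constitutive promoter, which fits the stated aim of producing physiological levels of the insert after lentiviral delivery. The backbone supplies a C-terminal V5 epitope tag. The record does not clarify how this tag sits relative to the CAAX motif, which normally must be at the extreme C-terminus to function. A short nucleotide barcode lies just upstream of the coding sequence, allowing the construct to be identified in pooled experiments. The plasmid belongs to a collection of pathway-activating constructs used to screen systematically for signalling pathways that can confer resistance to anticancer drugs.
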