>Addgene plasmid #64641 | Rgl2-CAAX-pcw107-V5 | depositor partial sequence | sequence record 108710 | Depositor Insert Sequence
ATGCTCCCGCGGCCCCTGCGGCTGCTTTTGGACACGACCCCCCCCGGGGGAGTCGTGCTGAGCAGCTTCC
GGAGCCGGGACCCCGAAGAGGGTGGGGACCCAGGTGGCCGGGCCGTGGGCGGGGGGCAGGAGGAAGAGGA
TGAGGAAGAAGAAGAGGCTTCTGTGTCAGTCTGGGACGAGGAGGAGGATGGTGCGACCTTTACTGTCACA
AGCCGCCAGTACAGGCCTCTTGACCCCTTGGCTCCCTTGCCTCCACCTCGCTCCTCCCGACGGCTCCGCG
CTGGCACTCTGGAGGCCCTGGTCAGACACCTCTTGGATGCCAGGACAGCAGGGGCTGACATGATGTTCAC
TCCGGCCTTGCTGGCCACCCACCGGGCCTTCACCTCCACTCCTGCCCTGTTTGGGCTTGTGGCTGACAGG
CTGGAAGCCCTTGAATCTCATCCTCCCGGTGAGCTAGAGAGGACCACAGGGGTAGCCATCTCTGTACTTT
CAACTTGGCTGGCCTCTCACCCTGAGGATTTTGGCTCTGAGGTCAAGGGTCAACTTGACCGGCTTGAGAG
CTTCTTGCTTCGGACAGGGTATGCAGCACGGGAGGGTGTTGTGGGGGGCAGTGCTGACCTCATCCGAAAC
CTCCGGGCCCGGGTGGACCCCCGGGCCCCCGACCTTCCTAAGCCCCTGGCCCTTCCTGGCGATTCCCCTG
CTGACCCCACGGATGTCCTGGTGTTCCTCGCTGACCACTTGGCCGAACAGCTGACCCTGCTAGATGCGGA
ACTGTTTCTTAATCTGATCCCCTCTCAGTGTTTGGGAGGCCTCTGGGGTCACAGAGACCGGCCAGGACAT
TCTCACCTCTGCCCGTCTGTCCGAGCTACCGTCACACAGTTCAACAAGGTGGCGGGGGCGGTAGTTAGCT
CTGTCTTGGGGGCCACCTCAATTGGAGAGGGGCCAAGAGAGGTGACTGTGAGACCACTGCGGCCCCCACA
GAGGGCCCGGCTCCTAGAGAAGTGGATCCGTGTGGCCGAGGAGTGCCGCCTGCTTCGGAACTTCTCCTCA
GTGTATGCTGTTGTGTCCGCTCTGCAGTCCAGCCCTATCCACAGGCTTCGGGCAGCCTGGGGGGAGACAA
CCAGGGACAGCCTCCGAGTCTTTTCCAGCCTGTGCCAGATTTTCTCAGAGGAGGATAATTATTCCCAGAG
CAGAGAGCTCCTCATGCAGGAAGTGAAGCCGCAGCCCCCTGTGGAGCCACACTCCAAGAAGGCCCCAAGG
TCTGGCTTCAGGGGTGGGGGTGTGGTTCCCTACCTGGGAACCTTCCTGAAGGACCTCGTGATGCTGGATG
CGGCCTCCAAGGATGAGCTGGAGAATGGCTACATCAATTTTGACAAGCGGAGGAAGGAGTTTGCTATCCT
TTCGGAGCTGTTGCGCCTCCAGAAAGAATGTCGTGGCTACGACCTCCGACCTAACTCTGATATCCAGCAA
TGGCTCCAGGGCCTCCAGCCTTTAACTGAAGCTCAGAGTCACCGTGTATCCTGTGAAGTGGAGCCACCAG
GGACCAGTGACTCCCCCGCTGCAAGGACACCTCGGCCAACACTAGTGATCACACAGTGGACGGAAGTTCT
GGGCTCTGTTGGAGGCCCCACTCCGCTTGTGTCCTGGGATCGGCCCAGTGTCGGGGGAGATGAGGTGCCT
GGAACCCCAGCACCTCTGCTGACTCGCCTCGCCCAGCACATGAAGTGGCCATCAGTCTCATCTCTGGACT
CTGCCCTGGAAAGCAGCCCCTCCTTGCACAGCCCTGCTGACCCTGGCCACCTCTCTCCTCCAGCCTCCTC
CCCTAGGCCTTCCCGGGGTCACCGTCGCTCAGCCTCCTGTGGGTCTCCGTTGAGTGGAAACACAGGAGAA
GGGACCTCTAGGAGTGCTGGATGTGGGGGCGGGGTATCTGGGCCAGGGTCCTCTGATTGCCGAATCATCC
GAGTCCAGATGGAGCTGGGGGAGGATGGCAGCGTCTACAAGAGCATCCTGGTGACAAGCCAGGACAAAGC
TCCAAGTGTTATTAGTCGTGTCCTTAAGAAAAACAATCGTGATTCTGCTGTGGCTTCAGAGTTCGAGCTG
GTGCAGCTGCTACCTGGGGATCGAGAGCTGACCATCCCACACTCAGCTAACGTCTTCTATGCCATGGATG
GTGCATCTCATGACTTCCTCCTGCGGCAGCGCAGAAGACCCTCTGCTGCCACCCCGGGTTCCCACAGCGG
CCCCTCTGCCTCAGGAACTCCTCCGAGCGAGGGGGGAGGGGGCTCCTTTCCCAGGATCAAGGCCACGGGG
AGGAAGATTGCACGGGCACTGTTCACGCGTCTAAGCAAAGATGGTAAAAAGAAGAAAAAGAAGTCAAAGA
CAAAGTGTGTAATTATG
