>Addgene plasmid #64641 | Rgl2-CAAX-pcw107-V5 | addgene partial sequence | sequence record 110879 | hPGK-F 5'-GTGTTCCGCATTCTGCAAG-3'
TCACCGACCTCTCTCCCCAGGGGCTAGCATCGATGGATCAACAAGTTTGTACAAAAAAGTTGGCTTGGGC
GGCGGCGGCACCATGCTCCCGCGGCCCCTGCGGCTGCTTTTGGACACGACCCCCCCCGGGGGAGTCGTGC
TGAGCAGCTTCCGGAGCCGGGACCCCGAAGAGGGTGGGGACCCAGGTGGCCGGGCCGTGGGCGGGGGGCA
GGAGGAAGAGGATGAGGAAGAAGAAGAGGCTTCTGTGTCAGTCTGGGACGAGGAGGAGGATGGTGCGACC
TTTACTGTCACAAGCCGCCAGTACAGGCCTCTTGACCCCTTGGCTCCCTTGCCTCCACCTCGCTCCTCCC
GACGGCTCCGCGCTGGCACTCTGGAGGCCCTGGTCAGACACCTCTTGGATGCCAGGACAGCAGGGGCTGA
CATGATGTTCACTCCGGCCTTGCTGGCCACCCACCGGGCCTTCACCTCCACTCCTGCCCTGTTTGGGCTT
GTGGCTGACAGGCTGGAAGCCCTTGAATCTCATCCTCCCGGTGAGCTAGAGAGGACCACAGGGGTAGCCA
TCTCTGTACTTTCAACTTGGCTGGCCTCTCACCCTGAGGATTTTGGCTCTGAGGTCAAGGGTCAACTTGA
CCGGCTTGAGAGCTTCTTGCTTCGGACAGGGTATGCAGCACGGGAGGGTGTTGTGGGGGGCAGTGCTGAC
CTCATCCG
