>Addgene plasmid #64641 | Rgl2-CAAX-pcw107-V5 | addgene partial sequence | sequence record 110880 | WPRE-R 5'-CATAGCGTAAAAGGAGCAACA-3'
GTAATCCAGAGGTTGATTGTCGACTTAACGCGGTCATTACTACGTAGAATCGAGACCGAGGAGAGGGTTA
GGGATAGGCTTACCACCGGTAACCACTTTGTACAAGAAAGTTGGCAACATAATTACACACTTTGTCTTTG
ACTTCTTTTTCTTCTTTTTACCATCTTTGCTTAGACGCGTGAACAGTGCCCGTGCAATCTTCCTCCCCGT
GGCCTTGATCCTGGGAAAGGAGCCCCCTCCCCCCTCGCTCGGAGGAGTTCCTGAGGCAGAGGGGCCGCTG
TGGGAACCCGGGGTGGCAGCAGAGGGTCTTCTGCGCTGCCGCAGGAGGAAGTCATGAGATGCACCATCCA
TGGCATAGAAGACGTTAGCTGAGTGTGGGATGGTCAGCTCTCGATCCCCAGGTAGCAGCTGCACCAGCTC
GAACTCTGAAGCCACAGCAGAATCACGATTGTTTTTCTTAAGGACACGACTAATAACACTTGGAGCTTTG
TCCTGGCTTGTCACCAGGATGCTCTTGTAGACGCTGCCATCCTCCCCCAGCTCCATCTGGACTCGGATGA
TTCGGCAATCAGAGGACCCTGGCCCAGATACCCCGCCCCCACATCCAGCACTCCTAGAGGTCCCTTCTCC
TGTGTTTCCACTCAACGGAGACCCACAGGAGGCTGAGCGACGGTGA
